>Addgene plasmid #157273 | pD649-HAsp-VSIG4-COMP5AP-AviTag-9xHis | depositor full sequence | sequence record 303655 | Full Sequence
TTTCAATATTATTGAAGCATTTATCAGGGTTATTGTCTCATGAGCGGATACATATTTGAATGTATTTAGA
AAAATAAACAAATAGGGGTCAGTGTTACAACCAATTAACCAATTCTGAACATTATCGCGAGCCCATTTAT
ACCTGAATATGGCTCATAACACCCCTTGCTCATGACCAAAATCCCTTAACGTGAGTTACGCGCGCGTCGT
TCCACTGAGCGTCAGACCCCGTAGAAAAGATCAAAGGATCTTCTTGAGATCCTTTTTTTCTGCGCGTAAT
CTGCTGCTTGCAAACAAAAAAACCACCGCTACCAGCGGTGGTTTGTTTGCCGGATCAAGAGCTACCAACT
CTTTTTCCGAAGGTAACTGGCTTCAGCAGAGCGCAGATACCAAATACTGTTCTTCTAGTGTAGCCGTAGT
TAGCCCACCACTTCAAGAACTCTGTAGCACCGCCTACATACCTCGCTCTGCTAATCCTGTTACCAGTGGC
TGCTGCCAGTGGCGATAAGTCGTGTCTTACCGGGTTGGACTCAAGACGATAGTTACCGGATAAGGCGCAG
CGGTCGGGCTGAACGGGGGGTTCGTGCACACAGCCCAGCTTGGAGCGAACGACCTACACCGAACTGAGAT
ACCTACAGCGTGAGCTATGAGAAAGCGCCACGCTTCCCGAAGGGAGAAAGGCGGACAGGTATCCGGTAAG
CGGCAGGGTCGGAACAGGAGAGCGCACGAGGGAGCTTCCAGGGGGAAACGCCTGGTATCTTTATAGTCCT
GTCGGGTTTCGCCACCTCTGACTTGAGCGTCGATTTTTGTGATGCTCGTCAGGGGGGCGGAGCCTATGGA
AAAACGCCAGCAACGCGGCCTTTTTACGGTTCCTGGCCTTTTGCTGGCCTTTTGCTCACATGTTCTTTCC
TGCGTTATCCCCTGATTCTGTGGATAACCGTATTACCGCCTTTGAGTGAGCTGATACCGCTCGCCGCAGC
CGAACGACCGAGCGCAGCGAGTCAGTGAGCGAGGAAGCGGAAGGCGAGAGTAGGGAACTGCCAGGCATCA
AACTAAGCAGAAGGCCCCTGACGGATGGCCTTTTTGCGTTTCTACAAACTCTTTCTGTGTTGTAAAACGA
CGGCCAGTCTTAAGCTCGGGCCCCCTGGGCGGTTCTGATAACGAGTAATCGTTAATCCGCAAATAACGTA
AAAACCCGCTTCGGCGGGTTTTTTTATGGGGGGAGTTTAGGGAAAGAGCATTTGTCAGAATATTTAAGGG
CGCCTGTCACTTTGCTTGATATATGAGAATTATTTAACCTTATAAATGAGAAAAAAGCAACGCACTTTAA
ATAAGATACGTTGCTTTTTCGATTGATGAACACCTATAATTAAACTATTCATCTATTATTTATGATTTTT
TGTATATACAATATTTCTAGTTTGTTAAAGAGAATTAAGAAAATAAATCTCGAAAATAATAAAGGGAAAA
TCAGTTTTTGATATCAAAATTATACATGTCAACGATAATACAAAATATAATACAAACTATAAGATGTTAT
CAGTATTTATTATCATTTAGAATAAATTTTGTGTCGCCCTTAATTGTGAGCGGATAACAATTACGAGCTT
CATGCACAGTGGCGTTGACTCAATATTGGCCATTAGCCATATTATTCATTGGTTATATAGCATAAATCAA
TATTGGCTATTGGCCATTGCATACGTTGTATCTATATCATAATATGTACATTTATATTGGCTCATGTCCA
ATATGACCGCCATGTTGGCATTGATTATTGACTAGTTATTAATAGTAATCAATTACGGGGTCATTAGTTC
ATAGCCCATATATGGAGTTCCGCGTTACATAACTTACGGTAAATGGCCCGCCTGGCTGACCGCCCAACGA
CCCCCGCCCATTGACGTCAATAATGACGTATGTTCCCATAGTAACGCCAATAGGGACTTTCCATTGACGT
CAATGGGTGGAGTATTTACGGTAAACTGCCCACTTGGCAGTACATCAAGTGTATCATATGCCAAGTACGC
CCCCTATTGACGTCAATGACGGTAAATGGCCCGCCTGGCATTATGCCCAGTACATGACCTTATGGGACTT
TCCTACTTGGCAGTACATCTACGTATTAGTCATCGCTATTACCATGGTGATGCGGTTTTGGCAGTACATC
AATGGGCGTGGATAGCGGTTTGACTCACGGGGATTTCCAAGTCTCCACCCCATTGACGTCAATGGGAGTT
TGTTTTGGCACCAAAATCAACGGGACTTTCCAAAATGTCGTAACAACTCCGCCCCATTGACGCAAATGGG
CGGTAGGCGTGTACGGTGGGAGGTCTATATAAGCAGAGCTCGTTTAGTGAACCGTCAGATCGCCTGGAGA
CGCCATCCACGCTGTTTTGACCTCCATAGAAGACACCGGGACCGATCCAGCCTCCGCGGCCGGGAACGGT
GCATTGGAACGCGGATTCCCCGTGCCAAGAGTGACGTAAGTACCGCCTATAGAGTCTATAGGCCCACCCC
CTTGGCTTCGTTAGAACGCGGCTACAATTAATACATAACCTTATGTATCATACACATACGATTTAGGTGA
CACTATAGAATAACATCCACTTTGCCTTTCTCTCCACAGGTGTCCACTCCCAGGTCCAACTGCACCTCGG
TTCTATCGAAAACGCGCCTGCTAGCGCCACCATGAAGACCATCATTGCCCTGAGCTACATCTTCTGCCTG
GTGTTCGCTGCGGCCGCCAGACCTATTCTGGAAGTGCCTGAATCTGTGACAGGCCCCTGGAAAGGGGATG
TGAACCTGCCTTGTACCTACGATCCTCTGCAGGGCTACACCCAGGTGCTGGTTAAGTGGCTGGTTCAGAG
GGGCAGCGACCCTGTGACCATCTTCCTGAGAGATAGCAGCGGCGATCACATCCAGCAGGCCAAGTATCAG
GGCAGACTGCACGTGTCACACAAGGTGCCAGGGGATGTCTCTCTGCAGCTGAGCACCCTGGAAATGGACG
ACAGATCCCACTACACCTGTGAAGTGACCTGGCAGACCCCTGACGGAAATCAGGTCGTGCGGGATAAGAT
CACCGAGCTGAGAGTGCAGAAGCTGAGCGTCAGCAAGCCTACCGTGACAACAGGCAGCGGCTACGGCTTT
ACAGTGCCCCAGGGAATGAGAATCAGCCTGCAGTGTCAGGCCAGAGGCAGCCCTCCTATCAGCTACATCT
GGTACAAGCAGCAGACCAACAATCAAGAGCCCATCAAGGTGGCCACACTGAGCACACTGCTGTTCAAACC
TGCCGTGATTGCCGACAGCGGCAGCTACTTCTGTACAGCCAAAGGCCAAGTGGGCAGCGAGCAGCACAGC
GACATCGTGAAGTTCGTGGTCAAGGACAGCAGCAAGCTGCTCAAGACCAAGACAGAGGCCCCTACCACCA
TGACATACCCTCTGAAGGCCACCAGCACCGTGAAGCAGAGCTGGGATTGGACCACCGACATGGATGGCTA
CCTGGGCGAAACATCTGCCGGACCTGGAAAGTCTCTGCCTGGCGCGCCGGAAGATCAAGTTGATCCAAGA
TTGATTGATGGCAAGGGCGGATCTCTGGAGGTGCTGTTCCAGGGACCAGGCGGAAGCGGCAATCCCGGCG
GCGATCTGGCCCCCCAGATGCTGCGCGAGCTGCAGGAGACCAATGCCGCCCTGCAGGACGTGCGCGAGCT
GCTGCGCCACCGCGTGAAGGAGATCACCTTCCTGAAGAACACCGTGATGGAGTGCGACGCCTGCGGTATG
CAGCCCTCTAGAGGCTCCGGCTCCATCATCCCAGTTGAGGAGGAGAACCCGGACTTCTGGAACCGCGAGG
CAGCCGAGGCCCTGGGTGCCGCCAAGAAGCTGCAGCCTGCACAGACAGCCGCCAAGAACCTCATCATCTT
CCTGGGCGATGGGATGGGGGTGTCTACGGTGACAGCTGCCAGGATCCTAAAAGGGCAGAAGAAGGACAAA
CTGGGGCCTGAGATACCCCTGGCCATGGACCGCTTCCCATATGTGGCTCTGTCCAAGACATACAATGTAG
ACAAACATGTGCCAGACAGTGGAGCCACAGCCACGGCCTACCTGTGCGGGGTCAAGGGCAACTTCCAGAC
CATTGGCTTGAGTGCAGCCGCCCGCTTTAACCAGTGCAACACGACACGCGGCAACGAGGTCATCTCCGTG
ATGAATCGGGCCAAGAAAGCAGGGAAGTCAGTGGGAGTGGTAACCACCACACGAGTGCAGCACGCCTCGC
CAGCCGGCACCTACGCCCACACGGTGAACCGCAACTGGTACTCGGACGCCGACGTGCCTGCCTCGGCCCG
CCAGGAGGGGTGCCAGGACATCGCTACGCAGCTCATCTCCAACATGGACATTGACGTGATCCTAGGTGGA
GGCCGAAAGTACATGTTTCGCATGGGAACCCCAGACCCTGAGTACCCAGATGACTACAGCCAAGGTGGGA
CCAGGCTGGACGGGAAGAATCTGGTGCAGGAATGGCTGGCGAAGCGCCAGGGTGCCCGGTATGTGTGGAA
CCGCACTGAGCTCATGCAGGCTTCCCTGGACCCGTCTGTGACCCATCTCATGGGTCTCTTTGAGCCTGGA
GACATGAAATACGAGATCCACCGAGACTCCACACTGGACCCCTCCCTGATGGAGATGACAGAGGCTGCCC
TGCGCCTGCTGAGCAGGAACCCCCGCGGCTTCTTCCTCTTCGTGGAGGGTGGTCGCATCGACCATGGTCA
TCATGAAAGCAGGGCTTACCGGGCACTGACTGAGACGATCATGTTCGACGACGCCATTGAGAGGGCGGGC
CAGCTCACCAGCGAGGAGGACACGCTGAGCCTCGTCACTGCCGACCACTCCCACGTCTTCTCCTTCGGAG
GCTACCCCCTGCGAGGGAGCTCCATCTTCGGGCTGGCCCCTGGCAAGGCCCGGGACAGGAAGGCCTACAC
GGTCCTCCTATACGGAAACGGTCCAGGCTATGTGCTCAAGGACGGCGCCCGGCCGGATGTTACCGAGAGC
GAGAGCGGGAGCCCCGAGTATCGGCAGCAGTCAGCAGTGCCCCTGGACGAAGAGACCCACGCAGGCGAGG
ACGTGGCGGTGTTCGCGCGCGGCCCGCAGGCGCACCTGGTTCACGGCGTGCAGGAGCAGACCTTCATAGC
GCACGTCATGGCCTTCGCCGCCTGCCTGGAGCCCTACACCGCCTGCGACCTGGCGCCCCCCGCCGGCACC
ACCGACGCCGCGCACCCGGGTGGCGGAGGACTGAACGACATCTTCGAGGCTCAGAAAATCGAATGGCACG
AACATCACCATCACCATCACCATCACCATTAAGGCCGGCCTGTAGTCACTGGCACAACGCGTTACCCGGT
AAGCCAATCGGGTATACACGGTCGTCATACTGCAGACAGGGTTCTTCTACTTTGCAAGATAGTCTTGAGT
AGTAAAATAAATAGATAGAGAAAATCAGCCTCGACTGTGCCTTCTAGTTGCCAGCCATCTGTTGTTTGCC
CCTCCCCCGTGCCTTCCTTGACCCTGGAAGGTGCCACTCCCACTGTCCTTTCCTAATAAAATGAGGAAAT
TGCATCACAACACTCAACCCTATCTCGGTCTATTCTTTTGATTTATAAGGGATTTTGCCGATTTCGGCCT
ATTGGTTAAAAAATGAGCTGATTTAACAAAAATTTAACGCGAATTAATTCTGTGGAATGTGTGTCAGTTA
GGGTGTGGAAAGTCCCCAGGCTCCCCAGCAGGCAGAAGTATGCAAAGCATGCATCTCAATTAGTCAGCAA
CCAGGTGTGGAAAGTCCCCAGGCTCCCCAGCAGGCAGAAGTATGCAAAGCATGCATCTCAATTAGTCAGC
AACCATAGTCCCGCCCCTAACTCCGCCCATCCCGCCCCTAACTCCGCCCAGTTCCGCCCATTCTCCGCCC
CATGGCTGACTAATTTTTTTTATTTATGCAGAGGCCGAGGCCGCCTCTGCCTCTGAGCTATTCCAGAAGT
AGTGAGGAGGCTTTTTTGGAGGCCTAGGCTTTTGCAAAAAGCTCCCGGGAGCTTGTATATCCATTTTCGG
ATCTGATCAGCACGTGTTGACAATTAATCATCGGCATAGTATATCGGCATAGTATAATACGACAAGGTGA
GGAACTAAACCATGACCGAGTACAAGCCCACGGTGCGCCTCGCCACCCGCGACGACGTCCCCAGGGCCGT
ACGCACCCTCGCCGCCGCGTTCGCCGACTACCCCGCCACGCGCCACACCGTCGATCCGGACCGCCACATC
GAGCGGGTCACCGAGCTGCAAGAACTCTTCCTCACGCGCGTCGGGCTCGACATCGGCAAGGTGTGGGTCG
CGGACGACGGCGCCGCGGTGGCGGTCTGGACCACGCCGGAGAGCGTCGAAGCGGGGGCGGTGTTCGCCGA
GATCGGCCCGCGCATGGCCGAGTTGAGCGGTTCCCGGCTGGCCGCGCAGCAACAGATGGAAGGCCTCCTG
GCGCCGCACCGGCCCAAGGAGCCCGCGTGGTTCCTGGCCACCGTCGGCGTCTCGCCCGACCACCAGGGCA
AGGGTCTGGGCAGCGCCGTCGTGCTCCCCGGAGTGGAGGCGGCCGAGCGCGCCGGGGTGCCCGCCTTCCT
GGAGACATCCGCGCCCCGCAACCTCCCCTTCTACGAGCGGCTCGGCTTCACCGTCACCGCCGACGTCGAG
GTGCCCGAAGGACCGCGCACCTGGTGCATGACCCGCAAGCCCGGTGCCTGACACGTGCTACGAGATTTCG
ATTCCACCGCCGCCTTCTATGAAAGGTTGGGCTTCGGAATCGTTTTCCGGGACGCCGGCTGGATGATCCT
CCAGCGCGGGGATCTCATGCTGGAGTTCTTCGCCCACCCCAACTTGTTTATTGCAGCTTATAATGGTTAC
AAATAAAGCAATAGCATCACAAATTTCACAAATAAAGCATTTTTTTCACTGCATTCTAGTTGTGGTTTGT
CCAAACTCATCAATGTATCTTATCATGTCTGTATACCGTCGACCTCTAGCTAGAGCTTGGCGTAATCATG
GTCATTACCAATGCTTAATCAGTGAGGCACCTATCTCAGCGATCTGTCTATTTCGTTCATCCATAGTTGC
CTGACTCCCCGTCGTGTAGATAACTACGATACGGGAGGGCTTACCATCTGGCCCCAGCGCTGCGATGATA
CCGCGAGAACCACGCTCACCGGCTCCGGATTTATCAGCAATAAACCAGCCAGCCGGAAGGGCCGAGCGCA
GAAGTGGTCCTGCAACTTTATCCGCCTCCATCCAGTCTATTAATTGTTGCCGGGAAGCTAGAGTAAGTAG
TTCGCCAGTTAATAGTTTGCGCAACGTTGTTGCCATCGCTACAGGCATCGTGGTGTCACGCTCGTCGTTT
GGTATGGCTTCATTCAGCTCCGGTTCCCAACGATCAAGGCGAGTTACATGATCCCCCATGTTGTGCAAAA
AAGCGGTTAGCTCCTTCGGTCCTCCGATCGTTGTCAGAAGTAAGTTGGCCGCAGTGTTATCACTCATGGT
TATGGCAGCACTGCATAATTCTCTTACTGTCATGCCATCCGTAAGATGCTTTTCTGTGACTGGTGAGTAC
TCAACCAAGTCATTCTGAGAATAGTGTATGCGGCGACCGAGTTGCTCTTGCCCGGCGTCAATACGGGATA
ATACCGCGCCACATAGCAGAACTTTAAAAGTGCTCATCATTGGAAAACGTTCTTCGGGGCGAAAACTCTC
AAGGATCTTACCGCTGTTGAGATCCAGTTCGATGTAACCCACTCGTGCACCCAACTGATCTTCAGCATCT
TTTACTTTCACCAGCGTTTCTGGGTGAGCAAAAACAGGAAGGCAAAATGCCGCAAAAAAGGGAATAAGGG
CGACACGGAAATGTTGAATACTCATATTCTTCCTT
Features (pLannotate 1.2.2; 24 found; start..end, strand, type, name):
    119..143     -  CDS            KanR (fragment): aminoglycoside phosphotransferase; aph(3')-Ia; confers resistance to kanamycin
    254..842     +  rep_origin     ori: high-copy-number ColE1/pMB1/pBR322/pUC origin of replication
   1067..1084    +  terminator     rrnB T2 terminator (fragment): transcription terminator T2 from the E. coli rrnB gene
   1109..1128    -  CDS            lacZα (fragment): LacZα fragment of β-galactosidase; lacZ fragment
   1584..1600    +  protein_bind   lac operator: The lac repressor binds to the lac operator to inhibit transcription in E. coli. This inhibition can be relieved by adding lactose or isopropyl-β-D-thiogalactopyranoside (IPTG). lac repressor encoded by lacI
   1843..2146    +  enhancer       CMV enhancer: human cytomegalovirus immediate early enhancer
   2147..2350    +  promoter       CMV promoter: human cytomegalovirus (CMV) immediate early promoter
   2486..2529    +  intron         CMV intron (fragment): modified intron A from human cytomegalovirus
   2581..2599    +  promoter       SP6 promoter: promoter for bacteriophage SP6 RNA polymerase
   2603..2640    +  CDS            IgH signal sequence (fragment): signal sequence from the mouse immunoglobulin heavy chain variable region
   2749..3540    +  CDS            VSIG4 (fragment): VSIG4_HUMAN - Also known as CRIg, Z39IG. Experimental evidence at protein level: Swiss-Prot protein existence level 1. Phagocytic receptor, strong negative regulator of T-cell proliferation and IL2 production. Potent inhibitor of the alternative complement pathway convertases. From Homo sapiens (Human).
   3637..3816    +  CDS            Comp (fragment): COMP_RAT - Experimental evidence at protein level: Swiss-Prot protein existence level 1. May play a role in the structural integrity of cartilage via its interaction with other extracellular matrix proteins such as the collagens and fibronectin. Can mediate the interaction of chondrocytes with the cartilage extracellular matrix through interaction with cell surface integrin receptors. Could play a role in the pathogenesis of osteoarthritis. Potent suppressor of apoptosis in both primary chondrocytes and transformed cells. Suppresses apoptosis by blocking the activation of caspase-3 and by indu
   3804..5256    +  CDS            SEAP (fragment): secreted alkaline phosphatase from human placenta The natural enzyme has a C-terminal transmembrane sequence that is replaced by a GPI anchor.
   5281..5322    +  CDS            AviTag™ (fragment): peptide tag that allows for enzymatic biotinylation
   5326..5349    +  CDS            8xHis: 8xHis affinity tag
   5495..5606    +  polyA_signal   bGH poly(A) signal: bovine growth hormone polyadenylation signal
   5607..5715    +  rep_origin     f1 ori (fragment): f1 bacteriophage origin of replication; arrow indicates direction of (+) strand synthesis
   5729..6058    +  promoter       SV40 promoter: SV40 enhancer and early promoter
   6106..6153    +  promoter       EM7 promoter: synthetic bacterial promoter&nbsp
   6172..6771    +  CDS            PuroR (fragment): puromycin N-acetyltransferase; pac from Streptomyces; confers resistance to puromycin
   6781..6906    +  CDS            ble (fragment): BLE_KLEPN - Experimental evidence at protein level: Swiss-Prot protein existence level 1. Binding protein with a strong affinity to the bleomycin family of antibiotics. Binds to CL990; an antimitotic-antibiotic compound. From Klebsiella pneumoniae.
   6901..7022    +  polyA_signal   SV40 poly(A) signal: SV40 polyadenylation signal
   7075..7935    -  CDS            AmpR: β-lactamase; bla; confers resistance to ampicillin, carbenicillin, and related antibiotics
   7938..89      -  promoter       AmpR promoter (fragment) (across the origin): bla
