[The description below was written by a language model from this plasmid's Addgene catalogue record and pLannotate feature annotations shown in this document.]
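Description:
pD649-HAsp-VSIG4-COMP5AP-AviTag-9xHis is a mammalian expression plasmid on the pD649 backbone that produces a secreted, multimerised form of the extracellular domain of human VSIG4 (also known as CRIg or Z39IG), an immunoglobulin-superfamily surface receptor. In bacteria it is maintained at high copy from a ColE1/pUC-type origin and selected with ampicillin through the bla gene. The feature table also shows an SV40 early/EM7 promoter cassette driving a puromycin N-acetyltransferase gene with an SV40 polyadenylation signal, which could support puromycin selection in mammalian cells. Short annotated fragments of KanR, lacZα, f1 ori and ble appear to be backbone remnants rather than functional elements.

Expression is driven by the CMV immediate-early enhancer and promoter, followed by a partial CMV intron A and an SP6 promoter, which could be used for in vitro transcription. The open reading frame begins with a leader sequence, named HAsp in the construct name but annotated by similarity as an immunoglobulin heavy chain signal fragment. It continues with the 792 bp VSIG4 ectodomain cloned between retained NotI and AscI sites, and ends at a bGH polyadenylation signal. Downstream, the backbone supplies the coiled-coil region of rat cartilage oligomeric matrix protein, a pentamerising domain, fused to human placental alkaline phosphatase, an AviTag for enzymatic biotinylation and a polyhistidine tag (9xHis by name, annotated as 8xHis). Pentamerisation raises avidity for weak binding partners, while alkaline phosphatase gives an enzymatic readout, an arrangement suited to the extracellular protein-protein interaction screening of the associated IgSF interactome study. The depositor notes that some plasmids in this collection may carry an IS4-like transposase insertion upstream of the CMV promoter; none is annotated here.
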