Addgene plasmid #157273: pD649-HAsp-VSIG4-COMP5AP-AviTag-9xHis
Purpose: Mammalian expression of cell-surface protein extracellular domain fused to COMP5AP-AviTag-9xHis. Protein is secreted from cells.
Depositing lab: Chris Garcia. Depositing organization: Stanford University. Publication: A Human IgSF Cell-Surface Interactome Reveals a Complex Network of Protein-Protein Interactions. Wojtowicz WM, Vielmetter J, Fernandes RA, Siepe DH, Eastman CL, Chisholm GB, Cox S, Klock H, Anderson PW, Rue SM, Miller JJ, Glaser SM, Bragstad ML, Vance J, Lam AW, Lesley SA, Zinn K, Garcia KC. Cell. 2020 Aug 20;182(4):1027-1043.e17. doi: 10.1016/j.cell.2020.07.025. PubMed 32822567.
Backbone
  Vector backbone: pD649
  Backbone size w/o insert (bp): 7153
  Vector type: Mammalian Expression
Growth in bacteria
  Bacterial resistance: Ampicillin, 100 μg/mL
  Growth temperature: 37°C
  Growth strain: DH5alpha
  Copy number: High Copy
Gene/Insert
  Gene/Insert name: VSIG4
  Species: H. sapiens (human)
  Insert size (bp): 792
  Entrez Gene: VSIG4 (a.k.a. CRIg, Z39IG)
  Promoter: CMV/SP6
  Tag / fusion protein: COMP5AP-AviTag-9xHis (C terminal on backbone)
  Cloning method: Restriction Enzyme; 5′ cloning site GCGGCCGC (not destroyed); 3′ cloning site GGCGCGCC (not destroyed)
  Sequencing primers: 5′ ATTTAGGTGACACTATAG; 3′ CGTCGCACTCCATCACGGTG
Resource information
  A portion of this plasmid was derived from a plasmid made by: synthesis by ThermoFisher
Terms and licenses: Academic/Nonprofit Terms; Industry Terms: Not Available to Industry
Depositor comments: Some plasmids in this collection may have an IS4-like element ISVsa5 family transposase upstream of the CMV promoter.
How to cite: pD649-HAsp-VSIG4-COMP5AP-AviTag-9xHis was a gift from Chris Garcia (Addgene plasmid # 157273 ; http://n2t.net/addgene:157273 ; RRID:Addgene_157273)
