>Addgene plasmid #157273 | pD649-HAsp-VSIG4-COMP5AP-AviTag-9xHis | depositor partial sequence | sequence record 303656 | insert (extracellular domain)
AGACCTATTCTGGAAGTGCCTGAATCTGTGACAGGCCCCTGGAAAGGGGATGTGAACCTGCCTTGTACCT
ACGATCCTCTGCAGGGCTACACCCAGGTGCTGGTTAAGTGGCTGGTTCAGAGGGGCAGCGACCCTGTGAC
CATCTTCCTGAGAGATAGCAGCGGCGATCACATCCAGCAGGCCAAGTATCAGGGCAGACTGCACGTGTCA
CACAAGGTGCCAGGGGATGTCTCTCTGCAGCTGAGCACCCTGGAAATGGACGACAGATCCCACTACACCT
GTGAAGTGACCTGGCAGACCCCTGACGGAAATCAGGTCGTGCGGGATAAGATCACCGAGCTGAGAGTGCA
GAAGCTGAGCGTCAGCAAGCCTACCGTGACAACAGGCAGCGGCTACGGCTTTACAGTGCCCCAGGGAATG
AGAATCAGCCTGCAGTGTCAGGCCAGAGGCAGCCCTCCTATCAGCTACATCTGGTACAAGCAGCAGACCA
ACAATCAAGAGCCCATCAAGGTGGCCACACTGAGCACACTGCTGTTCAAACCTGCCGTGATTGCCGACAG
CGGCAGCTACTTCTGTACAGCCAAAGGCCAAGTGGGCAGCGAGCAGCACAGCGACATCGTGAAGTTCGTG
GTCAAGGACAGCAGCAAGCTGCTCAAGACCAAGACAGAGGCCCCTACCACCATGACATACCCTCTGAAGG
CCACCAGCACCGTGAAGCAGAGCTGGGATTGGACCACCGACATGGATGGCTACCTGGGCGAAACATCTGC
CGGACCTGGAAAGTCTCTGCCT
